Addgene plasmid #184711: pPBpuro-UbC-4493NES(Booster-PKA)
Purpose: PKA biosensor
Depositing lab: Michiyuki Matsuda. Depositing organization: Kyoto University, Graduate School of Biostudies. Publication: Calcium transients trigger switch-like discharge of prostaglandin E(2) in an extracellular signal-regulated kinase-dependent manner. Watabe T, Yamahira S, Takakura K, Thumkeo D, Narumiya S, Matsuda M, Terai K. eLife. 2024 Jan 26;12:RP86727. doi: 10.7554/eLife.86727. PubMed 38276879.
Backbone
  Vector backbone: pPBpuro
  Backbone size w/o insert (bp): 5400
  Total vector size (bp): 9000
  Vector type: Mammalian Expression
  Selectable markers: Puromycin
Growth in bacteria
  Bacterial resistance: Ampicillin, 100 μg/mL
  Growth temperature: 37°C
  Growth strain: DH5alpha
  Copy number: Unknown
Gene/Insert
  Gene/Insert name: Booster-PKA
  Species: Synthetic
  Insert size (bp): 3600
Terms and licenses: Academic/Nonprofit Terms; Industry Terms: Not Available to Industry
How to cite: pPBpuro-UbC-4493NES(Booster-PKA) was a gift from Michiyuki Matsuda (Addgene plasmid # 184711 ; http://n2t.net/addgene:184711 ; RRID:Addgene_184711)
