[The description below was written by a language model from this plasmid's Addgene catalogue record and pLannotate feature annotations shown in this document.]
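Description:
pPBpuro-UbC-4493NES(Booster-PKA) is a roughly 9 kb mammalian expression plasmid built on the pPBpuro backbone that encodes Booster-PKA, a synthetic, genetically encoded biosensor for protein kinase A activity. In bacteria it is maintained through a high-copy ColE1/pUC-type origin and selected with ampicillin via the AmpR β-lactamase cassette. The backbone also retains pBluescript-like remnants: an f1 origin, lacZα and lacI fragments, lac promoter/operator elements, and T7 and T3 promoters. The "PB" in the backbone name suggests a piggyBac transposon vector, but no transposon terminal repeats are annotated in the feature table and the record does not state this explicitly.

The payload is driven by the human ubiquitin C (UbC) promoter, which gives constitutive expression in mammalian cells. The annotated sensor reading frame begins with the red fluorescent protein mKate2, fused directly to a fragment of yeast RAD53. It continues through about 750 bp of unannotated sequence and ends with the orange fluorescent protein mKOκ. This layout fits a single-chain FRET-type kinase reporter, with the two fluorescent proteins as an orange/red pair. The RAD53 fragment plausibly supplies a phosphopeptide-binding (FHA) domain, and the unannotated stretch presumably holds a linker and the PKA substrate, though the record does not define these parts. The "NES" in the name implies a nuclear export signal for cytoplasmic localisation, which is likewise not annotated. Downstream, an EMCV IRES links puromycin N-acetyltransferase to the same transcript, which terminates at a bGH polyadenylation signal. Puromycin selection therefore enriches directly for sensor-expressing cells. The construct is suited to live-cell imaging of PKA signalling, and its red-shifted colours in principle leave shorter-wavelength channels free for other probes.
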