Features (pLannotate 1.2.2; 23 found; start..end, strand, type, name):
     30..458     -  rep_origin     f1 ori (sequence partly withheld): f1 bacteriophage origin of replication; arrow indicates direction of (+) strand synthesis
    463..618     -  CDS            lacZα (fragment): LacZα fragment of β-galactosidase; lacZ fragment
    626..644     +  promoter       T7 promoter: promoter for bacteriophage T7 RNA polymerase
   1004..2215    +  promoter       UbC promoter: human ubiquitin C promoter
   2239..2934    +  CDS            mKate2: mKate2 is a basic (constitutively fluorescent) red fluorescent protein published in 2009, derived from Entacmaea quadricolor. It is reported to be a rapidly-maturing monomer with moderate acid sensitivity.
   2935..3363    +  CDS            RAD53 (fragment): RAD53_YEAST - Also known as MEC2, SAD1, SPK1. Experimental evidence at protein level: Swiss-Prot protein existence level 1. Controls S-phase checkpoint as well as G1 and G2 DNA damage checkpoints. Phosphorylates proteins on serine, threonine, and tyrosine. Prevents entry into anaphase and mitotic exit after DNA damage via regulation of the Polo kinase CDC5. Seems to be involved in the phosphorylation of RPH1. From Saccharomyces cerevisiae (strain ATCC 204508 / S288c) (Baker's yeast).
   4108..4761    +  CDS            mKO&kappa;: mKO&kappa; is a basic (constitutively fluorescent) orange fluorescent protein published in 2008, derived from Verrillofungia concinna. It has low acid sensitivity.
   4909..5470    +  misc_feature   IRES: internal ribosome entry site (IRES) of the encephalomyocarditis virus (EMCV)
   5473..6072    +  CDS            PuroR: puromycin N-acetyltransferase; pac from Streptomyces alboniger; confers resistance to puromycin
   6105..6329    +  polyA_signal   bGH poly(A) signal: bovine growth hormone polyadenylation signal
   6333..6349    +  promoter       SV40 promoter (fragment): SV40 enhancer and early promoter
   6400..6416    -  protein_bind   lac operator: The lac repressor binds to the lac operator to inhibit transcription in E. coli. This inhibition can be relieved by adding lactose or isopropyl-β-D-thiogalactopyranoside (IPTG). lac repressor encoded by lacI
   6424..6454    -  promoter       lac promoter: promoter for the E. coli lac operon
   6469..6490    -  protein_bind   CAP binding site: CAP binding activates transcription in the presence of cAMP. E. coli catabolite activator protein
   6503..6542    -  CDS            lacI (fragment): lac repressor; lacI; The lac repressor binds to the lac operator to inhibit transcription in E. coli. This inhibition can be relieved by adding lactose or isopropyl-β-D-thiogalactopyranoside (IPTG).
   6827..6845    -  promoter       T3 promoter: promoter for bacteriophage T3 RNA polymerase
   6890..6906    -  protein_bind   lac operator: The lac repressor binds to the lac operator to inhibit transcription in E. coli. This inhibition can be relieved by adding lactose or isopropyl-β-D-thiogalactopyranoside (IPTG). lac repressor encoded by lacI
   6914..6944    -  promoter       lac promoter: promoter for the E. coli lac operon
   6959..6980    -  protein_bind   CAP binding site: CAP binding activates transcription in the presence of cAMP. E. coli catabolite activator protein
   6993..7085    -  CDS            lacI (fragment): lac repressor; lacI; The lac repressor binds to the lac operator to inhibit transcription in E. coli. This inhibition can be relieved by adding lactose or isopropyl-β-D-thiogalactopyranoside (IPTG).
   7268..7856    -  rep_origin     ori: high-copy-number ColE1/pMB1/pBR322/pUC origin of replication
   8027..8887    -  CDS            AmpR: β-lactamase; bla; confers resistance to ampicillin, carbenicillin, and related antibiotics
   8888..8992    -  promoter       AmpR promoter: bla
>Addgene plasmid #184711 | pPBpuro-UbC-4493NES(Booster-PKA) | addgene full sequence | sequence record 362349 | Addgene NGS Result
CTAAATTGTAAGCGTTAATATTTTGTTAAAATTCGCGTTAAATTTTTGTTAAATCAGCTCATTTTTTAAC
CAATAGGCCGAAATCGGCAAAATCCCTTATAAATCAAAAGAATAGACCGAGATAGGGT
[37 nt withheld, positions 129-165]
AAAGAACGTGGACTCCAACGTCAAAGG
[49 nt withheld, positions 193-241]
T
[91 nt withheld, positions 243-333]
G
[124 nt withheld, positions 335-458]
CCCATTCGCCATTCAGGCTGCGCAACTGTTGGGAAGGGCGATCGGTGCGGGCCTCTTCGCTATTACGCCA
GCTGGCGAAAGGGGGATGTGCTGCAAGGCGATTAAGTTGGGTAACGCCAGGGTTTTCCCAGTCACGACGT
TGTAAAACGACGGCCAGTGAGCGCGCGTAATACGACTCACTATAGGGCGAATTGGGGCGCGCCATTCTAG
ATTAACCCTAGAAAGATAGTCTGCGTAAAATTGACGCATGCATTCTTGAAATATTGCTCTCTCTTTCTAA
ATAGCGCGAATCCGTCGCTGTGCATTTAGGACATCTCAGTCGCCGCTTGGAGCTCCCGTGAGGCGTGCTT
GTCAATGCGGTAAGTGTCACTGATTTTGAACTATAACGACCGCGTGAGTCAAAATGACGCATGATTATCT
TTTACGTGACTTTTAAGATTTAACTCATACGATAATTATATTGTTATTTCATGTTCTACTTACGTGATAA
CTTATTATATATATATTTTCTTGTTATAGATATCAACTAGAATGCTAGCCTCGAGGGCCTCCGCGCCGGG
TTTTGGCGCCTCCCGCGGGCGCCCCCCTCCTCACGGCGAGCGCTGCCACGTCAGACGAAGGGCGCAGCGA
GCGTCCTGATCCTTCCGCCCGGACGCTCAGGACAGCGGCCCGCTGCTCATAAGACTCGGCCTTAGAACCC
CAGTATCAGCAGAAGGACATTTTAGGACGGGACTTGGGTGACTCTAGGGCACTGGTTTTCTTTCCAGAGA
GCGGAACAGGCGAGGAAAAGTAGTCCCTTCTCGGCGATTCTGCGGAGGGATCTCCGTGGGGCGGTGAACG
CCGATGATTATATAAGGACGCGCCGGGTGTGGCACAGCTAGTTCCGTCGCAGCCGGGATTTGGGTCGCAG
TTCTTGTTTGTGGATCGCTGTGATCGTCACTTGGTGAGTAGCGGGCTGCTGGGCTGGCCGGGGCTTTCGT
GGCCGCCGGGCCGCTCGGTGGGACGGAGGCGTGTGGAGAGACCGCCAAGGGCTGTAGTCTGGGTCCGCGA
GCAAGGTTGCCCTGAACTGGGGGTTGGGGGGAGCGCAGCAAAATGGCGGCTGTTCCCGAGTCTTGAATGG
AAGACGCTTGTGAGGCGGGCTGTGAGGTCGTTGAAACAAGGTGGGGGGCATGGTGGGCGGCAAGAACCCA
AGGTCTTGAGGCCTTCGCTAATGCGGGAAAGCTCTTATTCGGGTGAGATGGGCTGGGGCACCATCTGGGG
ACCCTGACGTGAAGTTTGTCACTGACTGGAGAACTCGGTTTGTCGTCTGTTGCGGGGGCGGCAGTTATGG
CGGTGCCGTTGGGCAGTGCACCCGTACCTTTGGGAGCGCGCGCCCTCGTCGTGTCGTGACGTCACCCGTT
CTGTTGGCTTATAATGCAGGGTGGGGCCACCTGCCGGTAGGTGTGCGGTAGGCTTTTCTCCGTCGCAGGA
CGCAGGGTTCGGGCCTAGGGTAGGCTCTCCTGAATCGACAGGCGCCGGACCTCTGGTGAGGGGAGGGATA
AGTGAGGCGTCAGTTTCTCTGGTCGGTTTTATGTACCTATCTTCTTAAGTAGCTGAAGCTCCGGTTTTGA
ACTATGCGCTCGGGGTTGGCGAGTGTGTTTTGTGAAGTTTTTTAGGCACCTTTTGAAATGTAATCATTTG
GGTCAATATGTAATTTTCAGTGTTAGACTAGTAAATTGTCCGCTAAATTCTGGCCGTTTTTGGCTTTTTT
GTTAGACGGATCCATGAATTCGCCGCCACCATGGTGAGCGAGCTGATTAAGGAGAACATGCACATGAAGC
TGTACATGGAGGGCACCGTGAACAACCACCACTTCAAGTGCACATCCGAGGGCGAAGGCAAGCCCTACGA
GGGCACCCAGACCATGAGAATCAAGGCGGTCGAGGGCGGCCCTCTCCCCTTCGCCTTCGACATCCTGGCT
ACCAGCTTCATGTACGGCAGCAAAACCTTCATCAACCACACCCAGGGCATCCCCGACTTCTTTAAGCAGT
CCTTCCCCGAGGGCTTCACATGGGAGAGAGTCACCACATACGAAGACGGGGGCGTGCTGACCGCTACCCA
GGACACCAGCCTCCAGGACGGCTGCCTCATCTACAACGTCAAGATCAGAGGGGTGAACTTCCCATCCAAC
GGCCCTGTGATGCAGAAGAAAACACTCGGCTGGGAGGCCTCCACCGAGACCCTGTACCCCGCTGACGGCG
GCCTGGAAGGCAGAGCCGACATGGCCCTGAAGCTCGTGGGCGGGGGCCACCTGATCTGCAACTTGAAGAC
CACATACAGATCCAAGAAACCCGCTAAGAACCTCAAGATGCCCGGCGTCTACTATGTGGACAGAAGACTG
GAAAGAATCAAGGAGGCCGACAAAGAGACCTACGTCGAGCAGCACGAGGTGGCTGTGGCCAGATACTGCG
ACCTCCCTAGCAAACTGGGGCACAGACTCGAGAAGTTTTCTCAAGAACAGATCGGCGAAAACATTGTGTG
CAGGGTCATTTGTACCACGGGTCAAATTCCCATCCGAGATTTGTCAGCTGATATTTCACAAGTGCTTAAG
GAAAAACGATCCATAAAGAAAGTTTGGACATTTGGTAGAAACCCAGCCTGTGACTATCATTTAGGAAACA
TTTCAAGACTGTCAAATAAGCATTTCCAAATACTACTAGGAGAAGACGGTAACCTTTTATTGAATGACAT
TTCCACTAATGGGACCTGGTTAAATGGGCAAAAAGTCGAGAAGAACAGCAATCAGTTACTGTCCCAAGGT
GATGAAATAACCGTTGGTGTAGGCGTGGAATCAGATATTTTATCTCTGGTCATTTTCATAAACGACAAAT
TTAAGCAGTGCCTGGAGCAGAACAAAGTTGATCGCGGTACCAGTGCTGGTGGTAGTGCTGGTGGTAGTGC
TGGTGGTAGTGCTGGTGGTAGTGCTGGTGGTTCCGGCAGTGCTGGTGGTAGTGCTGGTGGTAGTACCAGT
GCTGGTGGTAGTGCTGGTGGTAGTGCTGGTGGTAGTGCTGGTGGTAGTGCTGGTGGTTCCGGCAGTGCTG
GTGGTAGTGCTGGTGGTAGTACCAGTGCTGGTGGTAGTGCTGGTGGTAGTGCTGGTGGTAGTGCTGGTGG
TAGTGCTGGTGGTTCCGGCAGTGCTGGTGGTAGTGCTGGTGGTAGTACCAGTGCTGGTGGTAGTGCTGGT
GGTAGTGCTGGTGGTAGTGCTGGTGGTAGTGCTGGTGGTTCCGGCAGTGCTGGTGGTAGTGCTGGTGGTA
GTACCAGTGCTGGTGGTAGTGCTGGTGGTAGTGCTGGTGGTAGTGCTGGTGGTAGTGCTGGTGGTTCCGG
CAGTGCTGGTGGTAGTGCTGGTGGTAGTACCAGTGCTGGTGGTAGTGCTGGTGGTAGTGCTGGTGGTAGT
GCTGGTGGTAGTGCTGGTGGTTCCGGYAGTGCTGGTGGTAGTGCTGGTGGTAGTACCAGTGCTGGTGGTA
GTGCTGGTGGTAGTGCTGGTGGTAGTGCTGGTGGTAGTGCTGGTGGTTCCGGCAGTGCTGGTGGTAGTGC
TGGTGGTAGTACCAGTGCTGGTGGTAGTGCTGGTGGTAGTGCTGGTGGTAGTGCTGGTGGTAGTGCTGGT
GGTTCCGGAATGGTGAGTGTGATTAAACCAGAGATGAAGATGAGGTACTACATGGACGGCTCCGTCAATG
GGCATGAGTTCACAATTGAAGGTGAAGGCACAGGCAGACCTTACGAGGGACATCAAGAGATGACACTACG
CGTCACAATGGCCGAGGGCGGGCCAATGCCTTTCGCGTTTGACTTAGTGTCACACGTGTTCTGTTACGGC
CACAGAGTATTTACTAAATATCCAGAAGAGATACCAGACTATTTCAAACAAGCATTTCCTGAAGGCCTGT
CATGGGAAAGGTCGTTGGAGTTCGAAGATGGTGGGTCCGCTTCAGTCAGTGCGCATATAAGCCTTAGAGG
AAACACCTTCTACCACAAATCCAAATTTACTGGGGTTAACTTTCCTGCCGATGGTCCTATCATGCAAAAC
CAAAGTGTTGATTGGGAGCCATCAACCGAGAAAATTACTGCCAGCGACGGAGTTCTGAAGGGTGATGTTA
CGATGTACCTAAAACTTGAAGGAGGCGGCAATCACAAATGCCAATTCAAGACTACTTACAAGGCGGCAAA
AGAGATTCTTGAAATGCCAGGAGACCATTACATCGGCCATCGCCTCGTCAGGAAAACCGAAGGCAACATT
ACTGAGCAGGTAGAAGATGCAGTAGCTCATTCCGCGGCCGCATTGAGGCGCGCGACGCTGGTTGACTCTA
GACTGCAGCTGCCTCCTCTGGAACGCCTGACTCTGGATTAAGTCGACGGCCGCTCTAGAGTCAACTAACT
TAAGCTAGCAACGGTTTCCCTCTAGCGGGATCAATTCCGCCCCCCCCCCCTAACGTTACTGGCCGAAGCC
GCTTGGAATAAGGCCGGTGTGCGTTTGTCTATATGTTATTTTCCACCATATTGCCGTCTTTTGGCAATGT
GAGGGCCCGGAAACCTGGCCCTGTCTTCTTGACGAGCATTCCTAGGGGTCTTTCCCCTCTCGCCAAAGGA
ATGCAAGGTCTGTTGAATGTCGTGAAGGAAGCAGTTCCTCTGGAAGCTTCTTGAAGACAAACAACGTCTG
TAGCGACCCTTTGCAGGCAGCGGAACCCCCCACCTGGCGACAGGTGCCTCTGCGGCCAAAAGCCACGTGT
ATAAGATACACCTGCAAAGGCGGCACAACCCCAGTGCCACGTTGTGAGTTGGATAGTTGTGGAAAGAGTC
AAATGGCTCTCCTCAAGCGTATTCAACAAGGGGCTGAAGGATGCCCAGAAGGTACCCCATTGTATGGGAT
CTGATCTGGGGCCTCGGTGCACATGCTTTACATGTGTTTAGTCGAGGTTAAAAAAACGTCTAGGCCCCCC
GAACCACGGGGACGTGGTTTTCCTTTGAAAAACACGATAATACCATGACCGAGTACAAGCCCACGGTGCG
CCTCGCCACCCGCGACGACGTCCCCAGGGCCGTACGCACCCTCGCCGCCGCGTTCGCCGACTACCCCGCC
ACGCGCCACACCGTCGATCCGGACCGCCACATCGAGCGGGTCACCGAGCTGCAAGAACTCTTCCTCACGC
GCGTCGGGCTCGACATCGGCAAGGTGTGGGTCGCGGACGACGGCGCCGCGGTGGCGGTCTGGACCACGCC
GGAGAGCGTCGAAGCGGGGGCGGTGTTCGCCGAGATCGGCCCGCGCATGGCCGAGTTGAGCGGTTCCCGG
CTGGCCGCGCAGCAACAGATGGAAGGCCTCCTGGCGCCGCACCGGCCCAAGGAGCCCGCGTGGTTCCTGG
CCACCGTCGGCGTCTCGCCCGACCACCAGGGCAAGGGTCTGGGCAGCGCCGTCGTGCTCCCCGGAGTGGA
GGCGGCCGAGCGCGCCGGGGTGCCCGCCTTCCTGGAGACCTCCGCGCCCCGCAACCTCCCCTTCTACGAG
CGGCTCGGCTTCACCGTCACCGCCGACGTCGAGGTGCCCGAAGGACCGCGCACCTGGTGCATGACCCGCA
AGCCCGGTGCCTGATCGATGATCTAGAGCTCGCTGATCAGCCTCGACTGTGCCTTCTAGTTGCCAGCCAT
CTGTTGTTTGCCCCTCCCCCGTGCCTTCCTTGACCCTGGAAGGTGCCACTCCCACTGTCCTTTCCTAATA
AAATGAGGAAATTGCATCGCATTGTCTGAGTAGGTGTCATTCTATTCTGGGGGGTGGGGTGGGGCAGGAC
AGCAAGGGGGAGGATTGGGAAGACAATAGCAGGCATGCTGGGGATGCGGTGGGCTCTATGGCTTCTGAGG
CGGAAAGAACCTGCAGCCCAAGCTTGGCGTAATCATGGTCATAGCTGTTTCCTGTGTGAAATTGTTATCC
GCTCACAATTCCACACAACATACGAGCCGGAAGCATAAAGTGTAAAGCCTGGGGTGCCTAATGAGTGAGC
TAACTCACATTAATTGCGTTGCGCTCACTGCCCGCTTTCCAGTCGGGAAACCTGTCGTGCCAGCGGATCT
TAAAAGTTTTGTTACTTTATAGAAGAAATTTTGAGTTTTTGTTTTTTTTTAATAAATAAATAAACATAAA
TAAATTGTTTGTTGAATTTATTATTAGTATGTAAGTGTAAATATAATAAAACTTAATATCTATTCAAATT
AATAAATAAACCTCGATATACAGACCGATAAAACACATGCGTCAATTTTACGCATGATTATCTTTAACGT
ACGTCACAATATGATTATCTTTCTAGGGTTAATCTAGTATACGCGTTTAATTAATCCAGCTTTTGTTCCC
TTTAGTGAGGGTTAATTGCGCGCTTGGCGTAATCATGGTCATAGCTGTTTCCTGTGTGAAATTGTTATCC
GCTCACAATTCCACACAACATACGAGCCGGAAGCATAAAGTGTAAAGCCTGGGGTGCCTAATGAGTGAGC
TAACTCACATTAATTGCGTTGCGCTCACTGCCCGCTTTCCAGTCGGGAAACCTGTCGTGCCAGCTGCATT
AATGAATCGGCCAACGCGCGGGGAGAGGCGGTTTGCGTATTGGGCGCTCTTCCGCTTCCTCGCTCACTGA
CTCGCTGCGCTCGGTCGTTCGGCTGCGGCGAGCGGTATCAGCTCACTCAAAGGCGGTAATACGGTTATCC
ACAGAATCAGGGGATAACGCAGGAAAGAACATGTGAGCAAAAGGCCAGCAAAAGGCCAGGAACCGTAAAA
AGGCCGCGTTGCTGGCGTTTTTCCATAGGCTCCGCCCCCCTGACGAGCATCACAAAAATCGACGCTCAAG
TCAGAGGTGGCGAAACCCGACAGGACTATAAAGATACCAGGCGTTTCCCCCTGGAAGCTCCCTCGTGCGC
TCTCCTGTTCCGACCCTGCCGCTTACCGGATACCTGTCCGCCTTTCTCCCTTCGGGAAGCGTGGCGCTTT
CTCATAGCTCACGCTGTAGGTATCTCAGTTCGGTGTAGGTCGTTCGCTCCAAGCTGGGCTGTGTGCACGA
ACCCCCCGTTCAGCCCGACCGCTGCGCCTTATCCGGTAACTATCGTCTTGAGTCCAACCCGGTAAGACAC
GACTTATCGCCACTGGCAGCAGCCACTGGTAACAGGATTAGCAGAGCGAGGTATGTAGGCGGTGCTACAG
AGTTCTTGAAGTGGTGGCCTAACTACGGCTACACTAGAAGAACAGTATTTGGTATCTGCGCTCTGCTGAA
GCCAGTTACCTTCGGAAAAAGAGTTGGTAGCTCTTGATCCGGCAAACAAACCACCGCTGGTAGCGGTGGT
TTTTTTGTTTGCAAGCAGCAGATTACGCGCAGAAAAAAAGGATCTCAAGAAGATCCTTTGATCTTTTCTA
CGGGGTCTGACGCTCAGTGGAACGAAAACTCACGTTAAGGGATTTTGGTCATGAGATTATCAAAAAGGAT
CTTCACCTAGATCCTTTTAAATTAAAAATGAAGTTTTAAATCAATCTAAAGTATATATGAGTAAACTTGG
TCTGACAGTTACCAATGCTTAATCAGTGAGGCACCTATCTCAGCGATCTGTCTATTTCGTTCATCCATAG
TTGCCTGACTCCCCGTCGTGTAGATAACTACGATACGGGAGGGCTTACCATCTGGCCCCAGTGCTGCAAT
GATACCGCGAGACCCACGCTCACCGGCTCCAGATTTATCAGCAATAAACCAGCCAGCCGGAAGGGCCGAG
CGCAGAAGTGGTCCTGCAACTTTATCCGCCTCCATCCAGTCTATTAATTGTTGCCGGGAAGCTAGAGTAA
GTAGTTCGCCAGTTAATAGTTTGCGCAACGTTGTTGCCATTGCTACAGGCATCGTGGTGTCACGCTCGTC
GTTTGGTATGGCTTCATTCAGCTCCGGTTCCCAACGATCAAGGCGAGTTACATGATCCCCCATGTTGTGC
AAAAAAGCGGTTAGCTCCTTCGGTCCTCCGATCGTTGTCAGAAGTAAGTTGGCCGCAGTGTTATCACTCA
TGGTTATGGCAGCACTGCATAATTCTCTTACTGTCATGCCATCCGTAAGATGCTTTTCTGTGACTGGTGA
GTACTCAACCAAGTCATTCTGAGAATAGTGTATGCGGCGACCGAGTTGCTCTTGCCCGGCGTCAATACGG
GATAATACCGCGCCACATAGCAGAACTTTAAAAGTGCTCATCATTGGAAAACGTTCTTCGGGGCGAAAAC
TCTCAAGGATCTTACCGCTGTTGAGATCCAGTTCGATGTAACCCACTCGTGCACCCAACTGATCTTCAGC
ATCTTTTACTTTCACCAGCGTTTCTGGGTGAGCAAAAACAGGAAGGCAAAATGCCGCAAAAAAGGGAATA
AGGGCGACACGGAAATGTTGAATACTCATACTCTTCCTTTTTCAATATTATTGAAGCATTTATCAGGGTT
ATTGTCTCATGAGCGGATACATATTTGAATGTATTTAGAAAAATAAACAAATAGGGGTTCCGCGCACATT
TCCCCGAAAAGTGCCAC
